>Addgene plasmid #182927 | pCRISPRi-D2 | addgene full sequence | sequence record 358639 | Addgene NGS Result
AAAAAAATGACCTTCATAAATCGCTAATCTACAACAGTAGAAATTATTTAAAGTTCTTAGACCGGCTACT
AATACAAAAGGCTCTAGACATCTACAACAGTAGAAATTATTTAAAGTTCTTAGACTGAATTATCTGAAGG
CACAGGAATAGTAGCATCTACAACAGTAGAAATTATTTAAAGTTCTTAGACGACTGGGGCGCGTCCGACT
GATCTACAACAGTAGAAATTATTTAAAGTTCTTAGACCCGTTTTTGCCTAAATCAGCTTCTACCTCCTTT
GTATATTATAAACTTACCCGATTCATTACGACCAGTCTAAAAAGCGCCTGAATTCGCGACCTTCTCGTTA
CTGACAGGAAAATGGGCCATTGGCAACCAGGGAAAGATGAACGTGATGATGTTCACAATTTGCTGAATTG
TGGCCAGGTGCTCGGCGTGGCAAGACTCGCAGCGAACCCGTAGAAAGCCATGCTCCAGCCGCCCGCATTG
GAGAAATTCTTCAAATTCCCGTTGCACATAGCCCGGCAATTCCTTTCCCTGCTCTGCCATAAGCGCAGCG
AATGCCGGGTAATACTCGTCAACGATCTGATAGAGAAGGGTTTGCTCGGGTCGGTGGCTCTGGTAACGAC
CAGTATCCCGATCCCGGCTGGCCGTCCTGGCCGCCACATGAGGCATGTTCCGCGTCCTTGCAATACTGTG
TTTACATACAGTCTATCGCTTAGCGGAAAGTTCTTTTACCCTCAGCCGAAATGCCTGCCGTTGCTAGACA
TTGCCAGCCAGTGCCCGTCACTCCCGTACTAACTGTCACGAACCCCTGCAATAACTGTCACGCCCCCCTG
CAATAACTGTCACGAACCCCTGCAATAACTGTCACGCCCCCAAACCTGCAAACCCAGCAGGGGCGGGGGC
TGGCGGGGTGTTGGAAAAATCCATCCATGATTATCTAAGAATAATCCACTAGGCGCGGTTATCAGCGCCC
TTGTGGGGCGCTGCTGCCCTTGCCCAATATGCCCGGCCAGAGGCCGGATAGCTGGTCTATTCGCTGCGCT
AGGCTACACACCGCCCCACCGCTGCGCGGCAGGGGGAAAGGCGGGCAAAGCCCGCTAAACCCCACACCAA
ACCCCGCAGAAATACGCTGGAGCGCTTTTAGCCGCTTTAGCGGCCTTTCCCCCTACCCGAAGGGTGGGGG
CGCGTGTGCAGCCCCGCAGGGCCTGTCTCGGTCGATCATTCAGCCCGGCTCATCCTTCTGGCGTGGCGGC
AGACCGAACAAGGCGCGGTCGTGGTCGCGTTCAAGGTACGCATCCATTGCCGCCATGAGCCGATCCTCCG
GCCACTCGCTGCTGTTCACCTTGGCCAAAATCATGGCCCCCACCAGCACCTTGCGCCTTGTTTCGTTCTT
GCGCTCTTGCTGCTGTTCCCTTGCCCGCACCCGCTGAATTTCGGCATTGATTCGCGCTCGTTGTTCTTCG
AGCTTGGCCAGCCGATCCGCCGCCTTGTTGCTCCCCTTAACCATCTTGACACCCCATTGTTAATGTGCTG
TCTCGTAGGCTATCATGGAGGCACAGCGGCGGCAATCCCGACCCTACTTTGTAGGGGAGGGCGCACTTAC
CGGTTTCTCTTCGAGAAACTGGCCTAACGGCCACCCTTCGGGCGGTGCGCTCTCCGAGGGCCATTGCATG
GAGCCGAAAAGCAAAAGCAACAGCGAGGCAGCATGGCGATTTATCACCTTACGGCGAAAACCGGCAGCAG
GTCGGGCGGCCAATCGGCCAGGGCCAAGGCCGACTACATCCAGCGCGAAGGCAAGTATGCCCGCGACATG
GATGAAGTCTTGCACGCCGAATCCGGGCACATGCCGGAGTTCGTCGAGCGGCCCGCCGACTACTGGGATG
CTGCCGACCTGTATGAACGCGCCAATGGGCGGCTGTTCAAGGAGGTCGAATTTGCCCTGCCGGTCGAGCT
GACCCTCGACCAGCAGAAGGCGCTGGCGTCCGAGTTCGCCCAGCACCTGACCGGTGCCGAGCGCCTGCCG
TATACGCTGGCCATCCATGCCGGTGGCGGCGAGAACCCGCACTGCCACCTGATGATCTCCGAGCGGATCA
ATGACGGCATCGAGCGGCCCGCCGCTCAGTGGTTCAAGCGGTACAACGGCAAGACCCCGGAGAAGGGCGG
GGCACAGAAGACCGAAGCGCTCAAGCCCAAGGCATGGCTTGAGCAGACCCGCGAGGCATGGGCCGACCAT
GCCAACCGGGCATTAGAGCGGGCTGGCCACGACGCCCGCATTGACCACAGAACACTTGAGGCGCAGGGCA
TCGAGCGCCTGCCCGGTGTTCACCTGGGGCCGAACGTGGTGGAGATGGAAGGCCGGGGCATCCGCACCGA
CCGGGCAGACGTGGCCCTGAACATCGACACCGCCAACGCCCAGATCATCGACTTACAGGAATACCGGGAG
GCAATAGACCATGAACGCAATCGACAGAGTGAAGAAATCCAGAGGCATCAACGAGTTAGCGGAGCAGATC
GAACCGCTGGCCCAGAGCATGGCGACACTGGCCGACGAAGCCCGGCAGGTCATGAGCCAGACCCAGCAGG
CCAGCGAGGCGCAGGCGGCGGAGTGGCTGAAAGCCCAGCGCCAGACAGGGGCGGCATGGGTGGAGCTGGC
CAAAGAGTTGCGGGAGGTAGCCGCCGAGGTGAGCAGCGCCGCGCAGAGCGCCCGGAGCGCGTCGCGGGGG
TGGCACTGGAAGCTATGGCTAACCGTGATGCTGGCTTCCATGATGCCTACGGTGGTGCTGCTGATCGCAT
CGTTGCTCTTGCTCGACCTGACGCCACTGACAACCGAGGACGGCTCGATCTGGCTGCGCTTGGTGGCCCG
ATGAAGAACGACAGGACTTTGCAGGCCATAGGCCGACAGCTCAAGGCCATGGGCTGTGAGCGCTTCGATA
TCGGCGTCAGGGACGCCACCACCGGCCAGATGATGAACCGGGAATGGTCAGCCGCCGAAGTGCTCCAGAA
CACGCCATGGCTCAAGCGGATGAATGCCCAGGGCAATGACGTGTATATCAGGCCCGCCGAGCAGGAGCGG
CATGGTCTGGTGCTGGTGGACGACCTCAGCGAGTTTGACCTGGATGACATGAAAGCCGAGGGCCGGGAGC
CTGCCCTGGTAGTGGAAACCAGCCCGAAGAACTATCAGGCATGGGTCAAGGTGGCCGACGCCGCAGGCGG
TGAACTTCGGGGGCAGATTGCCCGGACGCTGGCCAGCGAGTACGACGCCGACCCGGCCAGCGCCGACAGC
CGCCACTATGGCCGCTTGGCGGGCTTCACCAACCGCAAGGACAAGCACACCACCCGCGCCGGTTATCAGC
CGTGGGTGCTGCTGCGTGAATCCAAGGGCAAGACCGCCACCGCTGGCCCGGCGCTGGTGCAGCAGGCTGG
CCAGCAGATCGAGCAGGCCCAGCGGCAGCAGGAGAAGGCCCGCAGGCTGGCCAGCCTCGAACTGCCCGAG
CGGCAGCTTAGCCGCCACCGGCGCACGGCGCTGGACGAGTACCGCAGCGAGATGGCCGGGCTGGTCAAGC
GCTTCGGTGATGACCTCAGCAAGTGCGACTTTATCGCCGCGCAGAAGCTGGCCAGCCGGGGCCGCAGTGC
CGAGGAAATCGGCAAGGCCATGGCCGAGGCCAGCCCAGCGCTGGCAGAGCGCAAGCCCGGCCACGAAGCG
GATTACATCGAGCGCACCGTCAGCAAGGTCATGGGTCTGCCCAGCGTCCAGCTTGCGCGGGCCGAGCTGG
CACGGGCACCGGCACCCCGCCAGCGAGGCATGGACAGGGGCGGGCCAGATTTCAGCATGTAGTGCTTGCG
TTGGTACTCACGCCTGTTATACTATGAGTACTCACGCACAGAAGGGGGTTTTATGGAATACGAAAAAAGC
GCTTCAGGGTCGGTCTACCTGATCAAAAGTGACAAGGGCTATTGGTTGCCCGGTGGCTTTGGTTATACGT
CAAACAAGGCCGAGGCTGGCCGCTTTTCAGTCGCTGATATGGCCAGCCTTAACCTTGACGGCTGCACCTT
GTCCTTGTTCCGCGAAGACAAGCCTTTCGGCCCCGGCAAGTTTCTCGGTGACTGATATGAAAGACCAAAA
GGACAAGCAGACCGGCGACCTGCTGGCCAGCCCTGACGCTGTACGCCAAGCGCGATATGCCGAGCGCATG
AAGGCCAAAGGGATGCGTCAGCGCAAGTTCTGGCTGACCGACGACGAATACGAGGCGCTGCGCGAGTGCC
TGGAAGAACTCAGAGCGGCGCAGGGCGGGGGTAGTGACCCCGCCAGCGCCTAACCACCAACTGCCTGCAA
AGGAGGCAATCAATGGCTACCCATAAGCCTATCAATATTCTGGAGGCGTTCGCAGCAGCGCCGCCACCGC
TGGACTACGTTTTGCCCAACATGGTGGCCGGTACGGTCGGGGCGCTGGTGTCGCCCGGTGGTGCCGGTAA
ATCCATGCTGGCCCTGCAACTGGCCGCACAGATTGCAGGCGGGCCGGATCTGCTGGAGGTGGGCGAACTG
CCCACCGGCCCGGTGATCTACCTGCCCGCCGAAGACCCGCCCACCGCCATTCATCACCGCCTGCACGCCC
TTGGGGCGCACCTCAGCGCCGAGGAACGGCAAGCCGTGGCTGACGGCCTGCTGATCCAGCCGCTGATCGG
CAGCCTGCCCAACATCATGGCCCCGGAGTGGTTCGACGGCCTCAAGCGCGCCGCCGAGGGCCGCCGCCTG
ATGGTGCTGGACACGCTGCGCCGGTTCCACATCGAGGAAGAAAACGCCAGCGGCCCCATGGCCCAGGTCA
TCGGTCGCATGGAGGCCATCGCCGCCGATACCGGGTGCTCTATCGTGTTCCTGCACCATGCCAGCAAGGG
CGCGGCCATGATGGGCGCAGGCGACCAGCAGCAGGCCAGCCGGGGCAGCTCGGTACTGGTCGATAACATC
CGCTGGCAGTCCTACCTGTCGAGCATGACCAGCGCCGAGGCCGAGGAATGGGGTGTGGACGACGACCAGC
GCCGGTTCTTCGTCCGCTTCGGTGTGAGCAAGGCCAACTATGGCGCACCGTTCGCTGATCGGTGGTTCAG
GCGGCATGACGGCGGGGTGCTCAAGCCCGCCGTGCTGGAGAGGCAGCGCAAGAGCAAGGGGGTGCCCCGT
GGTGAAGCCTAAGAACAAGCACAGCCTCAGCCACGTCCGGCACGACCCGGCGCACTGTCTGGCCCCCGGC
CTGTTCCGTGCCCTCAAGCGGGGCGAGCGCAAGCGCAGCAAGCTGGACGTGACGTATGACTACGGCGACG
GCAAGCGGATCGAGTTCAGCGGCCCGGAGCCGCTGGGCGCTGATGATCTGCGCATCCTGCAAGGGCTGGT
GGCCATGGCTGGGCCTAATGGCCTAGTGCTTGGCCCGGAACCCAAGACCGAAGGCGGACGGCAGCTCCGG
CTGTTCCTGGAACCCAAGTGGGAGGCCGTCACCGCTGATGCCATGGTGGTCAAAGGTAGCTATCGGGCGC
TGGCAAAGGAAATCGGGGCAGAGGTCGATAGTGGTGGGGCGCTCAAGCACATACAGGACTGCATCGAGCG
CCTTTGGAAGGTATCCATCATCGCCCAGAATGGCCGCAAGCGGCAGGGGTTTCGGCTGCTGTCGGAGTAC
GCCAGCGACGAGGCGGACGGGCGCCTGTACGTGGCCCTGAACCCCTTGATCGCGCAGGCCGTCATGGGTG
GCGGCCAGCATGTGCGCATCAGCATGGACGAGGTGCGGGCGCTGGACAGCGAAACCGCCCGCCTGCTGCA
CCAGCGGCTGTGTGGCTGGATCGACCCCGGCAAAACCGGCAAGGCTTCCATAGATACCTTGTGCGGCTAT
GTCTGGCCGTCAGAGGCCAGTGGTTCGACCATGCGCAAGCGCCGCCAGCGGGTGCGCGAGGCGTTGCCGG
AGCTGGTCGCGCTGGGCTGGACGGTAACCGAGTTCGCGGCGGGCAAGTACGACATCACCCGGCCCAAGGC
GGCAGGCTGACCCCCCCCACTCTATTGTAAACAAGACATTTTTATCTTTTATATTCAATGGCTTATTTTC
CTGCTAATTGGTAATACCATGAAAAATACCATGCTCAGAAAAGGCTTAACAATATTTTGAAAAATTGCCT
ACTGAGCGCTGCCGCACAGCTCCATAGGCCGCTTTCCTGGCTTTGCTTCCAGATGTATGCTCTTCTTAAT
TGACAATTGACAATTCCCCACTTAGATAAAAAATCCGGTCAGGATGCGGTCAACATTATACAAAAACTGT
CCAAAGAACAGGGCCGTATTGTGTTGCTGATTACCTATAGTCACTGTGAAAAAGCAACAAAAAACCCGCG
GGAGCGGGCTAACATTGAATTGAAGTCAGTTTTTTAGTAATTGCCAAAACTGTAATTATTGCAGAAAGCC
ATCCCGTCCCTGACGAATATCACGCGGTGACCAGTTAAACTCTCGGCGAAAAAGCGTCGAAAAGTGGTTA
CTGTCGCTGAATCCACAGCGATAGGCGATGTCAGTAACGCTGGCCTCACTGTGGCGTAGCAGATGTCGGG
CTTTCATCAGTCGCAGGCGGTTCAGGTATCGCTGAGGCGTCAGTCCCGTTTGCTGCTTAAGCTGCCGATG
TAGCGTACGCAGTGAAAGAGAAAATTGATCCGCCACGGCATCCCAATTCACCTCATCGGCAAAATGGTCC
TCCAGCCAGGCCAGAAGCAAGTTGAGACGTGATGCGCTGTTTTCCAGGTTCTCCTGCAAACTGCTTTTAC
GCAGCAAGAGCAGTAATTGCATAAACAAGATCTCGCGACTGGCGGTCGAGGGTAAATCATTTTCCCCTTC
CTGCTGTTCCATCTGTGCAACCAGCTGTCGCACCTGCTGCAATACGCTGTGGTTAACGCGCCAGTGAGAC
GGATACTGCCCATCCAGCTCTTGTGGCAGCAACTGATTCAGCCCGGCGAGAAACTGAAATCGATCCGGCG
AGCGATACAGCACATTGGTCAGACACAGATTATCGGTATGTTCATACAGATGCCGATCATGATCGCGTAC
GAAACAGACCGTGCCACCGGTGATGGTATAGGGCTGCCCATTAAACACATGAATACCCGTGCCATGTTCG
ACAATCACAATTTCATGAAAATCATGATGATGTTCAGGAAAATCCGCCTGCGGGAGCCGGGGTTCTATCG
CCACGGACACGTTACCAGACGGAAAAAAATCCACACTATGTAATACGGTCATAGCTGTTTCCTGTGTGAA
ATTGTTATCCGCTCACAATTCCACACAACATACGAGCCGGAAGCATAAAGTGTAAAGCCTGGGGTGCCTA
ATGAGTGAGCTAATTGAGACTTTTCTGATTTTGCAAAGGTTTTGCTTTAGTTAAACCCAATTGATTAGTG
TCCCCTGCCCATTTGGTGGGGGATTATTATTTTTAAGATAATCCTATTTTTTGGAGTGAGGCCAGTTACC
TATTAGACGCGCGACTCGAAAGTCGTTCAGGGGAGTTGGAACGGCTTCCAAAAACCTTTCCCCGCTGGTG
TTCCACAATTCAGCAAATTGTGAACATCATCACGTTCATCTTTCCCTGGTTGCCAATGGCCCATTTTCCT
GTCAGTAACGAGAAGGTCGCGAATTCAGGCGCTTTTTAGACTGGTCGTAATGAATACCGGTGATACCAGC
ATCGTCTTGATGCCCTTGGCAGCACCCTGCTAAGGAGGTAACAACAAGATGTCAATTTATCAAGAATTTG
TTAATAAATATAGTTTAAGTAAAACTCTAAGATTTGAGTTAATCCCACAGGGTAAAACACTTGAAAACAT
AAAAGCAAGAGGTTTGATTTTAGATGATGAGAAAAGAGCTAAAGACTACAAAAAGGCTAAACAAATAATT
GATAAATATCATCAGTTTTTTATAGAGGAGATATTAAGTTCGGTTTGTATTAGCGAAGATTTATTACAAA
ACTATTCTGATGTTTATTTTAAACTTAAAAAGAGTGATGATGATAATCTACAAAAAGATTTTAAAAGTGC
AAAAGATACGATAAAGAAACAAATATCTGAATATATAAAGGACTCAGAGAAATTTAAGAATTTGTTTAAT
CAAAACCTTATCGATGCTAAAAAAGGGCAAGAGTCAGATTTAATTCTATGGCTAAAGCAATCTAAGGATA
ATGGTATAGAACTATTTAAAGCCAATAGTGATATCACAGATATAGATGAGGCGTTAGAAATAATCAAATC
TTTTAAAGGTTGGACAACTTATTTTAAGGGTTTTCATGAAAATAGAAAAAATGTTTATAGTAGCAATGAT
ATTCCTACATCTATTATTTATAGGATAGTAGATGATAATTTGCCTAAATTTCTAGAAAATAAAGCTAAGT
ATGAGAGTTTAAAAGACAAAGCTCCAGAAGCTATAAACTATGAACAAATTAAAAAAGATTTGGCAGAAGA
GCTAACCTTTGATATTGACTACAAAACATCTGAAGTTAATCAAAGAGTTTTTTCACTTGATGAAGTTTTT
GAGATAGCAAACTTTAATAATTATCTAAATCAAAGTGGTATTACTAAATTTAATACTATTATTGGTGGTA
AATTTGTAAATGGTGAAAATACAAAGAGAAAAGGTATAAATGAATATATAAATCTATACTCACAGCAAAT
AAATGATAAAACACTCAAAAAATATAAAATGAGTGTTTTATTTAAGCAAATTTTAAGTGATACAGAATCT
AAATCTTTTGTAATTGATAAGTTAGAAGATGATAGTGATGTAGTTACAACGATGCAAAGTTTTTATGAGC
AAATAGCAGCTTTTAAAACAGTAGAAGAAAAATCTATTAAAGAAACACTATCTTTATTATTTGATGATTT
AAAAGCTCAAAAACTTGATTTGAGTAAAATTTATTTTAAAAATGATAAATCTCTTACTGATCTATCACAA
CAAGTTTTTGATGATTATAGTGTTATTGGTACAGCGGTACTAGAATATATAACTCAACAAATAGCACCTA
AAAATCTTGATAACCCTAGTAAGAAAGAGCAAGAATTAATAGCCAAAAAAACTGAAAAAGCAAAATACTT
ATCTCTAGAAACTATAAAGCTTGCCTTAGAAGAATTTAATAAGCATAGAGATATAGATAAACAGTGTAGG
TTTGAAGAAATACTTGCAAACTTTGCGGCTATTCCGATGATATTTGATGAAATAGCTCAAAACAAAGACA
ATTTGGCACAGATATCTATCAAATATCAAAATCAAGGTAAAAAAGACCTACTTCAAGCTAGTGCGGAAGA
TGATGTTAAAGCTATCAAGGATCTTTTAGATCAAACTAATAATCTCTTACATAAACTAAAAATATTTCAT
ATTAGTCAGTCAGAAGATAAGGCAAATATTTTAGACAAGGATGAGCATTTTTATCTAGTATTTGAGGAGT
GCTACTTTGAGCTAGCGAATATAGTGCCTCTTTATAACAAAATTAGAAACTATATAACTCAAAAGCCATA
TAGTGATGAGAAATTTAAGCTCAATTTTGAGAACTCGACTTTGGCTAATGGTTGGGATAAAAATAAAGAG
CCTGACAATACGGCAATTTTATTTATCAAAGATGATAAATATTATCTGGGTGTGATGAATAAGAAAAATA
ACAAAATATTTGATGATAAAGCTATCAAAGAAAATAAAGGCGAGGGTTATAAAAAAATTGTTTATAAACT
TTTACCTGGCGCAAATAAAATGTTACCTAAGGTTTTCTTTTCTGCTAAATCTATAAAATTTTATAATCCT
AGTGAAGATATACTTAGAATAAGAAATCATTCCACACATACAAAAAATGGTAGTCCTCAAAAAGGATATG
AAAAATTTGAGTTTAATATTGAAGATTGCCGAAAATTTATAGATTTTTATAAACAGTCTATAAGTAAGCA
TCCGGAGTGGAAAGATTTTGGATTTAGATTTTCTGATACTCAAAGATATAATTCTATAGATGAATTTTAT
AGAGAAGTTGAAAATCAAGGCTACAAACTAACTTTTGAAAATATATCAGAGAGCTATATTGATAGCGTAG
TTAATCAGGGTAAATTGTACCTATTCCAAATCTATAATAAAGATTTTTCAGCTTATAGCAAAGGGCGACC
AAATCTACATACTTTATATTGGAAAGCGCTGTTTGATGAGAGAAATCTTCAAGATGTGGTTTATAAGCTA
AATGGTGAGGCAGAGCTTTTTTATCGTAAACAATCAATACCTAAAAAAATCACTCACCCAGCTAAAGAGG
CAATAGCTAATAAAAACAAAGATAATCCTAAAAAAGAGAGTGTTTTTGAATATGATTTAATCAAAGATAA
ACGCTTTACTGAAGATAAGTTTTTCTTTCACTGTCCTATTACAATCAATTTTAAATCTAGTGGAGCTAAT
AAGTTTAATGATGAAATCAATTTATTGCTAAAAGAAAAAGCAAATGATGTTCATATATTAAGTATAGCTA
GAGGTGAAAGACATTTAGCTTACTATACTTTGGTAGATGGTAAAGGCAATATCATCAAACAAGATACTTT
CAACATCATTGGTAATGATAGAATGAAAACAAACTACCATGATAAGCTTGCTGCAATAGAGAAAGATAGG
GATTCAGCTAGGAAAGACTGGAAAAAGATAAATAACATCAAAGAGATGAAAGAGGGCTATCTATCTCAGG
TAGTTCATGAAATAGCTAAGCTAGTTATAGAGTATAATGCTATTGTGGTTTTTGAGGATTTAAATTTTGG
ATTTAAAAGAGGGCGTTTCAAGGTAGAGAAGCAGGTCTATCAAAAGTTAGAAAAAATGCTAATTGAGAAA
CTAAACTATCTAGTTTTCAAAGATAATGAGTTTGATAAAACTGGGGGAGTGCTTAGAGCTTATCAGCTAA
CAGCACCTTTTGAGACTTTTAAAAAGATGGGTAAACAAACAGGTATTATCTACTATGTACCAGCTGGTTT
TACTTCAAAAATTTGTCCTGTAACTGGTTTTGTAAATCAGTTATATCCTAAGTATGAAAGTGTCAGCAAA
TCTCAAGAGTTCTTTAGTAAGTTTGACAAGATTTGTTATAACCTTGATAAGGGCTATTTTGAGTTTAGTT
TTGATTATAAAAACTTTGGTGACAAGGCTGCCAAAGGCAAGTGGACTATAGCTAGCTTTGGGAGTAGATT
GATTAACTTTAGAAATTCAGATAAAAATCATAATTGGGATACTCGAGAAGTTTATCCAACTAAAGAGTTG
GAGAAATTGCTAAAAGATTATTCTATCGAATATGGGCATGGCGAATGTATCAAAGCAGCTATTTGCGGTG
AGAGCGACAAAAAGTTTTTTGCTAAGCTAACTAGTGTCCTAAATACTATCTTACAAATGCGTAACTCAAA
AACAGGTACTGAGTTAGATTATCTAATTTCACCAGTAGCAGATGTAAATGGCAATTTCTTTGATTCGCGA
CAGGCGCCAAAAAATATGCCTCAAGATGCTGATGCCAATGGTGCTTATCATATTGGGCTAAAAGGTCTGA
TGCTACTAGGTAGGATCAAAAATAATCAAGAGGGCAAAAAACTCAATTTGGTTATCAAAAATGAAGAGTA
TTTTGAGTTCGTGCAGAATAGGAATAACTAAGGAATTCGGGCAGTGAAAAAAAAAACCCCGCCCCTGACA
GGGCGGGGTTTTTTTTAACGTGGCTTTGCGCATTAAAGCTAGACAAAAAAATGACCTTTCGACTCTAGAG
AGGATCTGTAACAACAAAGCCGCCGTCCCGTCAAGTCAGCGTAATGCTCTGCCAGTGTTACAACCAATTA
ACCAATTCTGATTAGAAAAACTCATCGAGCATCAAATGAAACTGCAATTTATTCATATCAGGATTATCAA
TACCATATTTTTGAAAAAGCCGTTTCTGTAATGAAGGAGAAAACTCACCGAGGCAGTTCCATAGGATGGC
AAGATCCTGGTATCGGTCTGCGATTCCGACTCGTCCAACATCAATACAACCTATTAATTTCCCCTCGTCA
AAAATAAGGTTATCAAGTGAGAAATCACCATGAGTGACGACTGAATCCGGTGAGAATGGCAAAAGCTTAT
GCATTTCTTTCCAGACTTGTTCAACAGGCCAGCCATTACGCTCGTCATCAAAATCACTCGCATCAACCAA
ACCGTTATTCATTCGTGATTGCGCCTGAGCGAGACGAAATACGCGATCGCTGTTAAAAGGACAATTACAA
ACAGGAATCGAATGCAACCGGCGCAGGAACACTGCCAGCGCATCAACAATATTTTCACCTGAATCAGGAT
ATTCTTCTAATACCTGGAATGCTGTTTTCCCGGGGATCGCAGTGGTGAGTAACCATGCATCATCAGGAGT
ACGGATAAAATGCTTGATGGTCGGAAGAGGCATAAATTCCGTCAGCCAGTTTAGTCTGACCATCTCATCT
GTAACATCATTGGCAACGCTACCTTTGCCATGTTTCAGAAACAACTCTGGCGCATCGGGCTTCCCATACA
ATCGATAGATTGTCGCACCTGATTGCCCGACATTATCGCGAGCCCATTTATACCCATATAAATCAGCATC
CATGTTGGAATTTAATCGCGGCCTCGAGCAAGACGTTTCCCGTTGAATATGGCTCATAACACCCCTTGTA
TTACTGTTTATGTAAGCAGACAGTTTTATTGTTCATGATGATATATTTTTATCTTGTGCAATGTAACATC
AGAGATTTTGAGACACAACGTGGCTTTGTTGAATAAATCGAACTTTTGCTGAGTTGAAGGATCAGATCAC
GCATCTTCCCGACAACGCAGACCGTTCCGTGGCAAAGCAAAAGTTCAAAATCACCAACTGGTCCACCTAC
AACAAAGCTCTCATCAACCGTGGCTCCCTCACTTTCTGGCTGGATGATGGGGCGATTCAGGCCTGGTATG
AGTCAGCAACACCTTCTTCACGAGGCAGACCTCAGCGCTATTCTGACCTTGCCATCACGACTGTGCTGGT
CATTAAACGCGTATTCAGGCTGACCCTGCGCGCTGCGCAGGGCTTTATTGATTCCATTTTTACACTGATG
AATGTTCCGTTGCGCTGCCCGGATTACAGCTGAAAGCGA
Features (pLannotate 1.2.2; 16 found; start..end, strand, type, name):
    307..423     -  promoter       rhaB promoter: promoter of the E. coli rhaBAD operon, conferring tight induction with L-rhamnose and repression with D-glucose in the presence of RhaR and RhaS (Giacalone et al., 2006)
    809..1203    -  rep_origin     RSF1010 oriV: replication origin of the broad-host-range plasmid RSF1010; requires the RSF1010 RepA/B/C proteins for replication (Scholz et al., 1989)
   1233..1514    -  CDS            mobC: MOBC_ECOLX - Protein predicted: Swiss-Prot protein existence level 4. This protein is essential to promote the specific transfer of the plasmid in the presence of conjugative plasmids. From Escherichia coli.
   1545..1632    +  oriT           RSF1010 oriT: origin of transfer of the broad-host-range plasmid RSF1010 (Scholz et al., 1989)
   2461..2871    +  CDS            mobB: MOBB2_ECOLX - Protein predicted: Swiss-Prot protein existence level 4. This protein is essential to promote the specific transfer of the plasmid in the presence of conjugative plasmids. From Escherichia coli.
   2871..3842    +  CDS            RSF1010 RepB: replication protein B of the broad-host-range plasmid RSF1010 (Scholz et al., 1989); repB
   4285..4359    +  ncRNA          Plasmid R1162: Accession: RF00043 - R1162-like plasmid antisense RNA
   4353..5192    +  CDS            RSF1010 RepA: replication protein A of the broad-host-range plasmid RSF1010 (Scholz et al., 1989); repA
   5179..6030    +  CDS            RSF1010 RepC (fragment): replication protein C of the broad-host-range plasmid RSF1010 (Scholz et al., 1989); repC
   6426..7262    -  CDS            rhaS: positive regulator of the rhaB promoter; E. coli rhaS; activated by L-rhamnose
   7280..7302    -  protein_bind   lac operator (fragment): The lac repressor binds to the lac operator to inhibit transcription in E. coli. This inhibition can be relieved by adding lactose or isopropyl-β-D-thiogalactopyranoside (IPTG). lac repressor encoded by lacI
   7306..7336    -  promoter       lac promoter: promoter for the E. coli lac operon
   7563..7679    +  promoter       rhaB promoter: promoter of the E. coli rhaBAD operon, conferring tight induction with L-rhamnose and repression with D-glucose in the presence of RhaR and RhaS (Giacalone et al., 2006)
   7749..11648   +  CDS            cas12a: CS12A_FRATN - Also known as cpf1 From Francisella tularensis subsp. novicida (strain U112).
  11842..12657   -  CDS            KanR: aminoglycoside phosphotransferase; aph(3')-Ia; confers resistance to kanamycin in bacteria or G418 (Geneticin®) in eukaryotes
  12842..13120   +  CDS            TRA2_ECOLX (fragment): Protein predicted: Swiss-Prot protein existence level 4. Required for transposition of transposon Tn903. From Escherichia coli.
