[The description below was written by a language model from this plasmid's Addgene catalogue record and pLannotate feature annotations shown in this document.]
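Description:
pCRISPRi-D2 is a 13.1 kb inducible CRISPR interference plasmid built on the broad-host-range RSF1010 backbone and designed to knock down the psbD gene in the cyanobacterium Synechocystis sp. PCC 6803. The backbone supplies the RSF1010 oriV together with the RepA, RepB and RepC replication proteins it depends on (RepC is annotated as a fragment), which allows the plasmid to replicate in both E. coli and diverse Gram-negative hosts. The oriT and the mobB and mobC mobilization genes permit transfer by conjugation when a helper conjugative plasmid is present. Selection is by kanamycin through an aph(3')-Ia cassette, next to which lies a remnant of a Tn903 transposition gene.

The payload is ddcpf1, described in the record as synthetic and annotated as matching Francisella novicida Cas12a (Cpf1). The "dd" prefix conventionally denotes a DNase-dead variant that binds its target DNA without cutting and so blocks transcription, consistent with the CRISPRi purpose. This coding sequence sits downstream of an L-rhamnose-inducible rhaB promoter. A second rhaB promoter lies elsewhere on the opposite strand; it plausibly drives the psbD-targeting guide RNA, although the feature table does not annotate the guide or its location. The activator RhaS, needed for rhamnose-dependent induction, is encoded on the plasmid and appears to be expressed from a lac promoter with a partial lac operator.

Adding rhamnose should therefore switch on repression of psbD. The associated publication title describes a reversibly induced system targeting Photosystem II, so the plasmid is suited to conditional knockdown studies of this complex in Synechocystis.
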