Addgene plasmid #182927: pCRISPRi-D2
Purpose: inducible CRISPRi plasmid with gRNA targeting to psbD gene in Synechocystis 6803
Depositing lab: Himadri Pakrasi. Publication: A Reversibly Induced CRISPRi System Targeting Photosystem II in the Cyanobacterium Synechocystis sp. PCC 6803. Liu D, Johnson VM, Pakrasi HB. ACS Synth Biol. 2020 Jun 19;9(6):1441-1449. doi: 10.1021/acssynbio.0c00106. Epub 2020 May 21. PubMed 32379958.
Backbone
  Vector backbone: pRSF1010
  Vector type: CRISPR
Growth in bacteria
  Bacterial resistance: Kanamycin, 50 μg/mL
  Growth temperature: 37°C
  Growth strain: DH5alpha
  Copy number: Unknown
Gene/Insert
  Gene/Insert name: ddcpf1
  gRNA/shRNA sequence: psbD in Synechocystis 6803: gactggggcgcgtccgactg
  Species: Synthetic
Terms and licenses: Academic/Nonprofit Terms; Industry Terms: Not Available to Industry
How to cite: pCRISPRi-D2 was a gift from Himadri Pakrasi (Addgene plasmid # 182927 ; http://n2t.net/addgene:182927 ; RRID:Addgene_182927)
